Addgene plasmid #120892: pHH01_32
Purpose: Selection of ECF for controller implementation
Depositing lab: Domitilla Del Vecchio. Depositing organization: Massachusetts Institute of Technology. Publication: A quasi-integral controller for adaptation of genetic modules to variable ribosome demand. Huang HH, Qian Y, Del Vecchio D. Nat Commun. 2018 Dec 21;9(1):5415. doi: 10.1038/s41467-018-07899-z. PubMed 30575748.
Backbone
  Vector backbone: p15A plasmid
  Vector type: Bacterial Expression, Synthetic Biology
Growth in bacteria
  Bacterial resistance: Ampicillin, 100 μg/mL
  Growth temperature: 30°C
  Growth strain: DH5alpha
  Copy number: Unknown
Gene/Insert
  Gene/Insert name: ECF32_1122
  Insert size (bp): 549
Terms and licenses: Academic/Nonprofit Terms; Industry Terms: Not Available to Industry
How to cite: pHH01_32 was a gift from Domitilla Del Vecchio (Addgene plasmid # 120892 ; http://n2t.net/addgene:120892 ; RRID:Addgene_120892)
