[The description below was written by a language model from this plasmid's Addgene catalogue record and pLannotate feature annotations shown in this document.]
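Description:
pHH01_32 is a small (about 3.4 kb) bacterial expression plasmid for synthetic biology work in E. coli. It is built on a p15A backbone, and that origin is compatible with ColE1-type plasmids, so it can be maintained alongside a second construct. Selection is by ampicillin through a β-lactamase gene driven by its native bla promoter and followed by a lambda t0 terminator. The catalogue lists the copy number as unknown.

The payload is ECF32_1122, a 549 bp insert whose name indicates an extracytoplasmic function (ECF) sigma factor. The annotation software did not label this coding sequence directly. It most plausibly lies in the unannotated stretch between the tet-regulated promoter region and the short downstream tag-like matches, though the table does not confirm this. Upstream, a TetR repressor gene is expressed from what appears to be a constitutive J23119-family promoter (matched only as a fragment) and ends at the rrnB T1 terminator. Immediately after it come a tet operator and a short fragment scored as an H1-2O2 promoter. In this bacterial context that second hit probably reflects another tetO-containing segment of a TetR-repressible promoter rather than a mammalian element. This layout suggests tetracycline-analogue-inducible expression of the sigma factor, although the record does not name the promoter or the inducer. The fragments annotated as a 9xHis tag and SET1 are partial matches of uncertain significance, and the unit closes with a T7 terminator.

The stated purpose is selection of an ECF for controller implementation. The plasmid appears to be one of a set used to screen candidate sigma factors for a quasi-integral feedback controller that lets genetic modules adapt to variable ribosome demand.
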