Features (pLannotate 1.2.2; 12 found; start..end, strand, type, name):
      1..105     +  promoter       AmpR promoter: bla
    106..966     +  CDS            AmpR: β-lactamase; bla; confers resistance to ampicillin, carbenicillin, and related antibiotics
    996..1090    +  terminator     lambda t0 terminator: transcription terminator from phage lambda
   1193..1738    +  rep_origin     p15A ori: Plasmids containing the medium-copy-number p15A origin of replication can be propagated in E. coli cells that contain a second plasmid with the ColE1 origin.
   1852..1880    +  promoter       J23119 promoter (fragment): bacterial promoter (Registry of Standard Biological Parts BBa J23119)
   1907..2527    +  CDS            tetR: TETR2_ECOLX - Experimental evidence at protein level: Swiss-Prot protein existence level 1. TetR is the repressor of the tetracycline resistance element; its N-terminal region forms a helix-turn-helix structure and binds DNA. Binding of tetracycline to TetR reduces the repressor affinity for the tetracycline resistance gene (tetA) promoter operator sites. From Escherichia coli.
   2551..2637    +  terminator     rrnB T1 terminator: Escherichia coli rrnB; transcription terminator T1 from the E. coli rrnB gene
   2646..2664    +  protein_bind   tet operator: tetO; bacterial operator O2 for the tetR and tetA genes tetracycline repressor TetR
   2670..2689    +  promoter       H1-2O2 promoter (fragment): doxycycline-inducible variant of the human H1 RNA promoter (Henriksen et al., 2007)
   3302..3319    +  CDS            9xHis (fragment): 9xHis affinity tag
   3329..3378    +  CDS            SET1 (fragment): solubility-enhancement tag derived from T7 phage gene 10B
   3386..3433    +  terminator     T7 terminator: transcription terminator for bacteriophage T7 RNA polymerase
>Addgene plasmid #120892 | pHH01_32 | addgene full sequence | sequence record 235306 | Addgene NGS Result
CGCGGAACCCCTATTTGTTTATTTTTCTAAATACATTCAAATATGTATCCGCTCATGAGACAATAACCCT
GATAAATGCTTCAATAATATTGAAAAAGGAAGAGTATGAGTATTCAACATTTCCGTGTCGCCCTTATTCC
CTTTTTTGCGGCATTTTGCCTTCCTGTTTTTGCTCACCCAGAAACGCTGGTGAAAGTAAAAGATGCTGAA
GATCAGTTGGGTGCACGAGTGGGTTACATCGAACTGGATCTCAACAGCGGTAAGATCCTTGAGAGTTTTC
GCCCCGAAGAACGTTTTCCAATGATGAGCACTTTTAAAGTTCTGCTATGTGGCGCGGTATTATCCCGTAT
TGACGCCGGGCAAGAGCAACTCGGTCGCCGCATACACTATTCTCAGAATGACTTGGTTGAGTACTCACCA
GTCACAGAAAAGCATCTTACGGATGGCATGACAGTAAGAGAATTATGCAGTGCTGCCATAACCATGAGTG
ATAACACTGCGGCCAACTTACTTCTGACAACGATCGGAGGACCGAAGGAGCTAACCGCTTTTTTGCACAA
CATGGGGGATCATGTAACTCGCCTTGATCGTTGGGAACCGGAGCTGAATGAAGCCATACCAAACGACGAG
CGTGACACCACGATGCCTGTAGCAATGGCAACAACGTTGCGCAAACTATTAACTGGCGAACTACTTACTC
TAGCTTCCCGGCAACAATTAATAGACTGGATGGAGGCGGATAAAGTTGCAGGACCACTTCTGCGCTCGGC
CCTTCCGGCTGGCTGGTTTATTGCTGATAAATCTGGAGCCGGTGAGCGTGGGTCTCGCGGTATCATTGCA
GCACTGGGGCCAGATGGTAAGCCCTCCCGTATCGTAGTTATCTACACGACGGGGAGTCAGGCAACTATGG
ATGAACGAAATAGACAGATCGCTGAGATAGGTGCCTCACTGATTAAGCATTGGTAACTCGAGCTGATCCT
TCAAGAGCTCGCTTGGACTCCTGTTGATAGATCCAGTAATGACCTCAGAACTCCATCTGGATTTGTTCAG
AACGCTCGGTTGCCGCCGGGCGTTTTTTATTGGTGAGAATTTACAACTTATATCGTATGGGGCTGACTTC
AGGTGCTACATTTGAAGAGATAAATTGCACTGAAATCTAGAAATATTTTATCTGATTAATAAGATGATCT
TCTTGAGATCGTTTTGGTCTGCGCGTAATCTCTTGCTCTGAAAACGAAAAAACCGCCTTGCAGGGCGGTT
TTTCGAAGGTTCTCTGAGCTACCAACTCTTTGAACCGAGGTAACTGGCTTGGAGGAGCGCAGTCACCAAA
ACTTGTCCTTTCAGTTTAGCCTTAACCGGCGCATGACTTCAAGACTAACTCCTCTAAATCAATTACCAGT
GGCTGCTGCCAGTGGTGCTTTTGCATGTCTTTCCGGGTTGGACTCAAGACGATAGTTACCGGATAAGGCG
CAGCGGTCGGACTGAACGGGGGGTTCGTGCATACAGTCCAGCTTGGAGCGAACTGCCTACCCGGAACTGA
GTGTCAGGCGTGGAATGAGACAAACGCGGCCATAACAGCGGAATGACACCGGTAAACCGAAAGGCAGGAA
CAGGAGAGCGCACGAGGGAGCCGCCAGGGGGAAACGCCTGGTATCTTTATAGTCCTGTCGGGTTTCGCCA
CCACTGATTTGAGCGTCAGATTTCGTGATGCTTGTCAGGGGGGCGGAGCCTATGGAAAAACGGCTTTGCC
GCGGCCCTCTCACTTCCCTGTTAAGTATCTTCCTGGCATCTTCCAGGAAATCTCCGCCCCGTTCGTAAGC
CATTTCCGCTCGCCGCAGTCGAACGTTTATGGCTAGCTCAGTCCTAGGTACAATGCTAGCAATTCATTAA
AGAGGAGAAAGGTACCATGTCCAGATTAGATAAAAGTAAAGTGATTAACAGCGCATTAGAGCTGCTTAAT
GAGGTCGGAATCGAAGGTTTAACAACCCGTAAACTCGCCCAGAAGCTAGGTGTAGAGCAGCCTACATTGT
ATTGGCATGTAAAAAATAAGCGGGCTTTGCTCGACGCCTTAGCCATTGAGATGTTAGATAGGCACCATAC
TCACTTTTGCCCTTTAGAAGGGGAAAGCTGGCAAGATTTTTTACGTAATAACGCTAAAAGTTTTAGATGT
GCTTTACTAAGTCATCGCGATGGAGCAAAAGTACATTTAGGTACACGGCCTACAGAAAAACAGTATGAAA
CTCTCGAAAATCAATTAGCCTTTTTATGCCAACAAGGTTTTTCACTAGAGAATGCATTATATGCACTCAG
CGCTGTGGGGCATTTTACTTTAGGTTGCGTATTGGAAGATCAAGAGCATCAAGTCGCTAAAGAAGAAAGG
GAAACACCTACTACTGATAGTATGCCGCCATTATTACGACAAGCTATCGAATTATTTGATCACCAAGGTG
CAGAGCCAGCCTTCTTATTCGGCCTTGAATTGATCATATGCGGATTAGAAAAACAACTTAAATGTGAAAG
TGGGTCCTAATAAACGCGTGCTAGAGGCATCAAATAAAACGAAAGGCTCAGTCGAAAGACTGGGCCTTTC
GTTTTATCTGTTGTTTGTCGGTGAACGCTCTCCTGAGTAGGACAAATTACTAGAGTCCCTATCAGTGATA
GAGATTGACATCCCTATCAGTGATAGAGATACTGAGCACTACTAGAGAAAGAGGAGAAATACTAGATGAC
CGAAATTCATCTGCAGACCACCGAAAGCACCAGCGTTAATGATGGTCTGCCGCTGAATATTGATTGGGAA
GGTATTTTTCGTGAACATGGTCGTCGTGTGCATCATTTTATTCGTAAACGTGTTAGCCATCGTGAAGATG
CCGAAGATCTGGAACAAATGACCTGGCTGGAAGTTCTGCGTAATCGTGATAAATTTGCCGGTGCAAGCCG
TCCGGAAACCTGGGTTTTTGGTATTGCACTGAATCTGGTGCGTAATCATTTTCGTCTGCAGAGCGGTCGT
CCGCGTTGTGATGAACTGGAAGATGATATTATTCTGACCCAGGGTGATGATCCGAGCCATATTACCGAAT
ATCAGCGTCTGCTGAATAGCACCCTGAATAGTATTGCAAATCTGCCGGAAGATACCCGTCGCCTGCTGAA
CATGCTGGTTGAAAAAGATGGTAGCTATCAGGCAATTGCAGCCCATCTGAATATTCCGATTGGCACCGTT
CGTAGCCGTCTGAGCCGTGCACGTGTTACCCTGAAACAGAGCGTTTTTAGCTAAGGATCCAAGCTTGCGG
CCGCACTCGAGCACCACCACCACCACCACTGAGATCCGGCTGCTAACAAAGCCCGAAAGGAAGCTGAGTT
GGCTGCTGCCACCGCTGAGCAATAACTAGCATAACCCCTTGGGGCCTCTAAACGGGTCTTGAGGGGTTTT
TTGGGCGTCTCCACTGTG
